Addgene plasmid #156363: pAB184f2
Purpose: Expresses heterlogous ribosomal proteins
Depositing lab: Ahmed Badran. Depositing organization: Broad Institute. Publication: Orthogonal translation enables heterologous ribosome engineering in E. coli. Kolber NS, Fattal R, Bratulic S, Carver GD, Badran AH. Nat Commun. 2021 Jan 26;12(1):599. doi: 10.1038/s41467-020-20759-z. PubMed 33500394.
Backbone
  Vector backbone: pSC101
  Vector type: Synthetic Biology
Growth in bacteria
  Bacterial resistance: Chloramphenicol, 25 μg/mL
  Growth temperature: 37°C
  Growth strain: NEB Turbos
  Copy number: High Copy
Gene/Insert
  Gene/Insert name: S20, S16, S1, S15 ribosomal genes
  Species: M. ferrooxydans
  Cloning method: Ligation Independent Cloning
Terms and licenses: Academic/Nonprofit Terms; Industry Terms: Not Available to Industry
How to cite: pAB184f2 was a gift from Ahmed Badran (Addgene plasmid # 156363 ; http://n2t.net/addgene:156363 ; RRID:Addgene_156363)
