[The description below was written by a language model from this plasmid's Addgene catalogue record and pLannotate feature annotations shown in this document.]
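Description:
pAB184f2 is a 6.6 kb bacterial synthetic-biology plasmid built on a pSC101 backbone for expressing heterologous ribosomal proteins in E. coli. It replicates from the pSC101 origin together with the plasmid-encoded Rep101 (RepA) initiator protein, and it is selected with chloramphenicol through a chloramphenicol acetyltransferase gene driven by its own cat promoter. The catalogue lists the plasmid as high copy, whereas the pSC101 origin is normally described as low copy. The record does not say whether a copy-up Rep101 variant accounts for this.

The payload is a set of small-subunit ribosomal protein genes, S20, S16, S1 and S15, attributed to M. ferrooxydans. In the feature table they sit downstream of the arabinose-inducible araBAD promoter, with the regulator araC encoded divergently, so expression should be repressed without L-arabinose and induced by it. All annotated coding regions lie on the same strand, and no additional promoters are detected between them, which is consistent with an operon-like arrangement ending at a bidirectional tonB terminator. An rrnB T1 terminator lies elsewhere in the backbone.

The automated annotation identifies rpsT (S20), rpsP (S16) and rpsO (S15) by homology to proteins from other species. The large interval between rpsP and rpsO is unannotated apart from a short hit called as a pnp fragment. This interval presumably holds the S1 gene, since S1 and polynucleotide phosphorylase share a related RNA-binding domain, but the table does not confirm this. The associated work concerns orthogonal translation and heterologous ribosome engineering in E. coli, so the plasmid probably supplies cognate ribosomal proteins to support foreign ribosomal RNA function.
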