Features (pLannotate 1.2.2; 12 found; start..end, strand, type, name):
    120..285     +  promoter       araBAD promoter: araBAD; promoter of the L-arabinose operon of E. coli; the araC regulatory gene is transcribed in the opposite direction (Guzman et al., 1995)
    357..611     +  CDS            rpsT: RS20_THISH - Protein inferred from homology: Swiss-Prot protein existence level 3. Binds directly to 16S ribosomal RNA. From Thioalkalivibrio sulfidiphilus (strain HL-EbGR7).
    646..948     +  CDS            rpsP: RS16_RHOPA - Experimental evidence at protein level: Swiss-Prot protein existence level 1. From Rhodopseudomonas palustris (strain ATCC BAA-98 / CGA009).
   1958..2167    +  CDS            pnp (fragment): PNP_HALHL - Protein inferred from homology: Swiss-Prot protein existence level 3. Involved in mRNA degradation. Catalyzes the phosphorolysis of single-stranded polyribonucleotides processively in the 3'- to 5'- direction. From Halorhodospira halophila (strain DSM 244 / SL1) (Ectothiorhodospira halophila (strain DSM 244 / SL1)).
   2808..3074    +  CDS            rpsO: RS15_ECOLI - Also known as secC. Experimental evidence at protein level: Swiss-Prot protein existence level 1. In the E.coli 70S ribosome it has been modeled (PubMed:12809609) to contact the 23S rRNA of the 50S subunit forming part of bridge B4. In the two 3.5 A resolved ribosome structures (PubMed:16272117) there are minor differences between side-chain conformations. From Escherichia coli (strain K12).
   3112..3143    -  terminator     tonB terminator: bidirectional E. coli tonB-P14 transcription terminator
   3159..3818    -  CDS            CmR: chloramphenicol acetyltransferase; cat; confers resistance to chloramphenicol
   3819..3916    -  promoter       cat promoter: promoter of the E. coli cat gene encoding chloramphenicol acetyltransferase
   3933..4883    -  CDS            Rep101: RepA protein needed for replication with the pSC101 origin; rep101
   4931..5153    -  rep_origin     pSC101 ori: low-copy replication origin that requires the Rep101 protein
   5648..5692    +  terminator     rrnB T1 terminator: transcription terminator T1 from the E. coli rrnB gene
   5715..6593    -  CDS            araC: L-arabinose regulatory protein; araC
>Addgene plasmid #156363 | pAB184f2 | addgene full sequence | sequence record 317779 | Addgene NGS Result
AAGAAACCAATTGTCCATATTGCATCAGACATTGCCGTCACTGCGTCTTTTACTGGCTCTTCTCGCTAAC
CCAACCGGTAACCCCGCTTATTAAAAGCATTCTGTAACAAAGCGGGACCAAAGCCATGACAAAAACGCGT
AACAAAAGTGTCTATAATCACGGCAGAAAAGTCCACATTGATTATTTGCACGGCGTCACACTTTGCTATG
CCATAGCATTTTTATCCATAAGATTAGCGGATCCTACCTGACGCTTTTTATCGCAACTCTCTACTGTTTC
TCCATACCCGTTTTACCTGCAGGTGCAGTCTCATAAACAGGCGCAGCCATTGGGCTGCAAGGAGATAGAC
AACGTGGCAAATCATGTATCCGCACTGAAACGTGCCCGCCAGGATCAAAAGAAACGTATTCAGAATCGTG
CCCAGAAGTCGGCTATGCGTACTGCCGTCAAGCAGGTGCTGGTGGCTGTAGAGGCAGGAGACAAGCAGGC
TGCATCCGATGCGCTGAAGCAGGCGACGTCCTTGCTTGACCGTGCCGGCCGCAAGAACCAGATGCATCCG
CGTCAGGCTTCCCGCCGTGTTTCCCGCCTGAATGCCCATGTTAAGGCTATTGGCTAATATACCTAATTTT
TCGGAGGTAACAAATATGGCAACTGTGATTCGCCTGAGCCGTGGTGGACGCAAGAAGCGTCCTTTTTATT
CTGTAGTCGTCATGGACGGCCGCAAGCGTCGTGATGGCGCATTTATCGAGAAGCTCGGTTATTTTGATCC
GTGCAAAGATCCTGAAGTGATCCAGCTGGACCTTGAGCGTGTGAAAGCATGGACCGATCAGGGTGCCCAG
GTATCCGATCGCGTGGCTAGCCTGATCGCCAAGGCATCCGCGTAATCAGCTTGAGTCATTAGGATGGTAC
ACCATGAGTGAAGCCGAGAAGCTCGACACGATACAGAAAGCAGGGGGTGAGGCGGATGTTGTCGATACCG
CTTCAGCAACTGCAGAGGCAACCCCTGAGGTCGTCGTAGCAGAAACCGAAACCACTGCAGCAGCACCTGC
TGCAGAAGAGCCGGTCGTACAGGCCAGTGAAGAGTCAGATGAGACTCCTGCTGAAGAGGCCGTTAGCGAA
GAGGACTCTTTCAGGCTGCTGTACGAGGCTTCCCTGAAGGAGAAAGGCGAGATTCGCAAGGGTGAGATGG
TCACCGGCATGGTGGTGGGCCTGAATGCCGATGTTGTCGTCATTGACGTAGGGACCAAGGCCGAAGGCAC
GATTCCGCTGGCTGAATTCGAGCAGGCCGGGCTGCCGGTTCCGGCAATCGGCACAGAAATCAAGGCATTG
ATCCAGTCGGTTGGCGGCTCTTCGGGTGTGAGCTTGTCCGTGCTGGCCATCAGACAGCGCGAGGCATGGG
ATGCCATTGAAGCGGCTGTGGCCGATGAGAGTACGGTGGATGCGGTCATCACATCGGAAGTCAAGGGCGG
TTACCGGGTCAGCCTGAGCGGGTTGAATGCATTTATGCCGCGCTCCGAAGCGGATACGGATATCCATGTC
CTGCCGGCTAATCTGATTGGTAAGGCATGCAAGGTGGCTGTACTGGAAGCGCGGCGCAGGCCGGAAAATA
TTGTTGTATCACGCAGGCGTCCGTTGACTGCCGCTCTGGAAGTCGAGCGCGCGGCCTTCTTCGCACAGCA
TGCGGTGGGTGACAGGCTGAGCGGTGAAGTGAAGCGGCTGGCTGATTTCGGTGCTTTTGTCGATATCGGT
GGTGTGGATGCATTGCTGCACGTATCCGATGTGTCGTGGCGCCGGATCAAGCACCCGTCGGAGATGCTCA
GCGTCGGTCAGAGCGTGAGTGTTGAGATCGTCAAGTTGAATGCGGAAACCGGGAAAGTGTCGGTGTCTAT
GAAGGCACTGCAGTCGGATCCGTGGGATAATGTAGAAGCAATCTATGAGCCGGGCATGGGGCTGACCGGC
ACCGTGCGCCGCCTGCTCGATTTCGGTGCTGTTGTGGAGCTGGAGCCCGGCATTGAGGGTATGATTCACC
GTTCTGAGCTGAGCTGGACAAATCGTGATGTGAATCCGGCGGCTGTGCTGGCTGAAGGTGATGTGGTGGA
TGTGGTGGTGCTGGAAGTTGATGCATCGGCCCGTCGTATTCGTCTGAGCCTGAAGGCTGTCAGCGAAAAT
CCGTGGCAGCAGTGGATGGCAGATCATCCGATTGGCACGCATGTCAGTGGCAAGATCAAGAACATCACTG
ACTTCGGTTTCTTTGTGCATGTGGCTGATGGTATGGATGGCCTGGTGCATATGGAGAACCTCTCCTGGGA
GAAGTCCGGAGCGGCTGCTATGGAGCCTTACAGCAAGGGACAGGAAGTCGAAGCGGTTGTGTTGGGCGTG
GATGTTGAAAAACAGCGCATCGCGCTGGGCATCAAGCAGCTCTCGGCCGATCCGTTTGAACTGTTTCTGG
CCGGCGTCAAGCGTGGCAATAGCGTTAATGGTACCGTGGTCGATGTGAAACCTGCCGGCGTGGTCGTGGA
GTTGGCCGATGGCGTACAGGCATTCATGCCGATGCGTGAAGTCCCGCGCGATCACGGCGAATTGAAAGTC
GGTTCCGAAGTGGAAGCGAAGATTGTCGAAGTGAATAACAAGCGTCGTCAGGTTACGCTCTCCATTCGTC
AGCATCTGATTCAGGAAGAGCGGGAGGCTATGCGCAACTATTCCCGTCAGACCGCTGAGGAATCCGCTCC
GTCGGCACTGGCGCTGGAGTTGCAGCGTAAACTCTTTGGCAAGAAGTAAGCCGATATAAATAAGAGGAAG
AACGTTCATGTCTTTGGCGCTGGAAGAAAAAAACACAATCATTGAAAATTTTCGTCGTAATGAAGGCGAT
ACCGGTTCACCGGAAGTGCAGGTTGCCCTGTTGACGGAGCGTATCAATCAGCTCGGCGGTCACTTCAAGG
ACAACCACAAGGACCATCACTCACGCCGCGGCCTGCTTAAAATGGTCGGTCAGCGCCGTAACCTGCTTAA
ATATTTGAAGAAAGAAGATTTTAGTCGTTATCGTACCCTGATCGAAAGTCTGGGACTGCGTCGCTAAACA
GTTTCACTTAATTAACGGCACTCCTCAGCCAAGTCAAAAGCCTCCGGTCGGAGGCTTTTGACTACATGCC
CATGGCGTTTACGCTCCGCCCTGCCACTCATCGCAGTACTGTTGTAATTCATTAAGCATTCTGCCGACAT
GGAAGCCATCACAAACGGCATGATGAACCTGAATCGCCAGCGGCATCAGCACCTTGTCGCCTTGCGTATA
ATATTTGCCCATAGTGAAAACGGGGGCGAAGAAGTTGTCCATATTGGCCACGTTTAAATCAAAACTGGTG
AAACTCACCCAGGGATTGGCTGAGACGAAAAACATATTCTCAATAAACCCTTTAGGGAAATAGGCCAGGT
TTTCACCGTAACACGCCACATCTTGCGAATATATGTGTAGAAACTGCCGGAAATCGTCGTGGTATTCACT
CCAGAGCGATGAAAACGTTTCAGTTTGCTCATGGAAAACGGTGTAACAAGGGTGAACACTATCCCATATC
ACCAGCTCACCGTCTTTCATTGCCATACGGAACTCCGGATGAGCATTCATCAGGCGGGCAAGAATGTGAA
TAAAGGCCGGATAAAACTTGTGCTTATTTTTCTTTACGGTCTTTAAAAAGGCCGTAATATCCAGCTGAAC
GGTCTGGTTATAGGTACATTGAGTAACTGACTGAAATGCCTCAAAATGTTCTTTACGATGCCATTGGGAT
ATATCAACGGTGGTATATCCAGTGATTTTTTTCTCCATTTTAGCTTCCTTAGCTCCTGAAAATCTCGATA
ACTCAAAAAATACGCCCGGTAGTGATCTTATTTCATTATGGTGAAAGTTGGAACCTCTTACGTGCCAGGC
CAAATAGGCCGTTCAGATCCTTCCGTATTTAGCCAGTATGTTCTCTAGTGTGGTTCGTTGTTTTTGCGTG
AGCCATGAGAACGAACCATTGAGATCATGCTTACTTTGCATGTCACTCAAAAATTTTGCCTCAAAACTGG
TGAGCTGAATTTTTGCAGTTAAAGCATCGTGTAGTGTTTTTCTTAGTCCGTTACGTAGGTAGGAATCTGA
TGTAATGGTTGTTGGTATTTTGTCACCATTCATTTTTATCTGGTTGTTCTCAAGTTCGGTTACGAGATCC
ATTTGTCTATCTAGTTCAACTTGGAAAATCAACGTATCAGTCGGGCGGCCTCGCTTATCAACCACCAATT
TCATATTGCTGTAAGTGTTTAAATCTTTACTTATTGGTTTCAAAACCCATTGGTTAAGCCTTTTAAACTC
ATGGTAGTTATTTTCAAGCATTAACATGAACTTAAATTCATCAAGGCTAATCTCTATATTTGCCTTGTGA
GTTTTCTTTTGTGTTAGTTCTTTTAATAACCACTCATAAATCCTCATAGAGTATTTGTTTTCAAAAGACT
TAACATGTTCCAGATTATATTTTATGAATTTTTTTAACTGGAAAAGATAAGGCAATATCTCTTCACTAAA
AACTAATTCTAATTTTTCGCTTGAGAACTTGGCATAGTTTGTCCACTGGAAAATCTTAAAGCCTTTAACC
AAAGGATTCCTGATTTCCACAGTTCTCGTCATCAGCTCTCTGGTTGCTTTAGCTAATACACCATAAGCAT
TTTCCCTACTGATGTTCATCATCTGAGCGTATTGGTTATAAGTGAACGATACCGTCCGTTCTTTCCTTGT
AGGGTTTTCAATCGTGGGGTTGAGTAGTGCCACACAGCATAAAATTAGCTTGGTTTCATGCTCCGTTAAG
TCATAGCGACTAATCGCTAGTTCATTTGCTTTGAAAACAACTAATTCAGACATACATCTCAATTGGTCTA
GGTGATTTTAATCACTATACCAATTGAGATGGGCTAGTCAATGATAATTACTAGTCCTTTTCCTTTGAGT
TGTGGGTATCTGTAAATTCTGCTAGACCTTTGCTGGAAAACTTGTAAATTCTGCTAGACCCTCTGTAAAT
TCCGCTAGACCTTTGTGTGTTTTTTTTGTTTATATTCAAGTGGTTATAATTTATAGAATAAAGAAAGAAT
AAAAAAAGATAAAAAGAATAGATCCCAGCCCTGTGTATAACTCACTACTTTAGTCAGTTCCGCAGTATTA
CAAAAGGATGTCGCAAACGCTGTTTGCTCCTCTACAAAACAGACCTTAAAACCCTAAAGGCTTAAGTAGC
ACCCTCGCAAGCTCGGGCAAATCGCTGAATATTCCTTTTGTCTCCGACCATCAGGCACCTGAGTCGCTGT
CTTTTTCGTGACATTCAGTTCGCTGCGCTCACGGCTCTGGCAGTGAATGGGGGTAAATGGCACTACAGGC
GCCTTTTATGGATTCATGCAAGGAAACTACCCATAATACAAGAAAAGCCCGTCACGGGCTTCTCAGGGCG
TTTTATGGCGGGTCTGCTATGTGGTGCTATCTGACTTTTTGCTGTTCAGCAGTTCCTGCCCTCTGATTTT
CCAGTCTGACCACTTCGGATTATCCCGTGACAGGTCATTCAGACTGGCTAATGCACCCAGTAAGGCAGCG
GTATCATCAACAGGCTTACCCGTCTTACTGTCAAGAGGACATCCGGTCAAATAAAACGAAAGGCTCAGTC
GAAAGACTGGGCCTTTCGTTTTGCTGAGGAGACTTAGGGACCCTTTATGACAACTTGACGGCTACATCAT
TCACTTTTTCTTCACAACCGGCACGGAACTCGCTCGGGCTGGCCCCGGTGCATTTTTTAAATACCCGCGA
GAAATAGAGTTGATCGTCAAAACCAACATTGCGACCGACGGTGGCGATAGGCATCCGGGTGGTGCTCAAA
AGCAGCTTCGCCTGGCTGATACGTTGGTCCTCGCGCCAGCTTAAGACGCTAATCCCTAACTGCTGGCGGA
AAAGATGTGACAGACGCGACGGCGACAAGCAAACATGCTGTGCGACGCTGGCGATATCAAAATTGCTGTC
TGCCAGGTGATCGCTGATGTACTGACAAGCCTCGCGTACCCGATTATCCATCGGTGGATGGAGCGACTCG
TTAATCGCTTCCATGCGCCGCAGTAACAATTGCTCAAGCAGATTTATCGCCAGCAGCTCCGAATAGCGCC
CTTCCCCTTGCCCGGCGTTAATGATTTGCCCAAACAGGTCGCTGAAATGCGGCTGGTGCGCTTCATCCGG
GCGAAAGAACCCCGTATTGGCAAATATTGACGGCCAGTTAAGCCATTCATGCCAGTAGGCGCGCGGACGA
AAGTAAACCCACTGGTGATACCATTCGCGAGCCTCCGGATGACGACCGTAGTGATGAATCTCTCCTGGCG
GGAACAGCAAAATATCACCCGGTCGGCAAACAAATTCTCGTCCCTGATTTTTCACCACCCCCTGACCGCG
AATGGTGAGATTGAGAATATAACCTTTCATTCCCAGCGGTCGGTCGATAAAAAAATCGAGATAACCGTTG
GCCTCAATCGGCGTTAAACCCGCCACCAGATGGGCATTAAACGAGTATCCCGGCAGCAGGGGATCATTTT
GCGCTTCAGCCATACTTTTCATACTCCCACCATTCAGAG
